>Addgene plasmid #103587 | LSB-hsa-miR-508-3p | depositor full sequence | sequence record 196222 | Full Sequence
AATTGAGGGGATAACGCAGGAAAGAACATGTGAGCAAAAGGCCAGCAAAAGGCCAGGAACCGTAAAAAGG
CCGCGTTGCTGGCGTTTTTCCATAGGCTCCGCCCCCCTGACGAGCATCACAAAAATCGACGCTCAAGTCA
GAGGTGGCGAAACCCGACAGGACTATAAAGATACCAGGCGTTTCCCCCTGGAAGCTCCCTCGTGCGCTCT
CCTGTTCCGACCCTGCCGCTTACCGGATACCTGTCCGCCTTTCTCCCTTCGGGAAGCGTGGCGCTTTCTC
ATAGCTCACGCTGTAGGTATCTCAGTTCGGTGTAGGTCGTTCGCTCCAAGCTGGGCTGTGTGCACGAACC
CCCCGTTCAGCCCGACCGCTGCGCCTTATCCGGTAACTATCGTCTTGAGTCCAACCCGGTAAGACACGAC
TTATCGCCACTGGCAGCAGCCACTGGTAACAGGATTAGCAGAGCGAGGTATGTAGGCGGTGCTACAGAGT
TCTTGAAGTGGTGGCCTAACTACGGCTACACTAGAAGAACAGTATTTGGTATCTGCGCTCTGCTGAAGCC
AGTTACCTTCGGAAAAAGAGTTGGTAGCTCTTGATCCGGCAAACAAACCACCGCTGGTAGCGGTGGTTTT
TTTGTTTGCAAGCAGCAGATTACGCGCAGAAAAAAAGGATCTCAAGAAGATCCTTTGATCTTTTCTACGG
GGTCTGACGCTCAGTGGAACGAAAACTCACGTTAAGGGATTTTGGTCATGAGATTATCAAAAAGGATCTT
CACCTAGATCCTTTTAAATTAAAAATGAAGTTTTAAATCAATCTAAAGTATATATGAGTAAACTTGGTCT
GACAGTTACCAATGCTTAATCAGTGAGGCACCTATCTCAGCGATCTGTCTATTTCGTTCATCCATAGTTG
CCTGACTCCCCGTCGTGTAGATAACTACGATACGGGAGGGCTTACCATCTGGCCCCAGTGCTGCAATGAT
ACCGCGAGAACCACGCTCACCGGCTCCAGATTTATCAGCAATAAACCAGCCAGCCGGAAGGGCCGAGCGC
AGAAGTGGTCCTGCAACTTTATCCGCCTCCATCCAGTCTATTAATTGTTGCCGGGAAGCTAGAGTAAGTA
GTTCGCCAGTTAATAGTTTGCGCAACGTTGTTGCCATTGCTACAGGCATCGTGGTGTCACGCTCGTCGTT
TGGTATGGCTTCATTCAGCTCCGGTTCCCAACGATCAAGGCGAGTTACATGATCCCCCATGTTGTGCAAA
AAAGCGGTTAGCTCCTTCGGTCCTCCGATCGTTGTCAGAAGTAAGTTGGCCGCAGTGTTATCACTCATGG
TTATGGCAGCACTGCATAATTCTCTTACTGTCATGCCATCCGTAAGATGCTTTTCTGTGACTGGTGAGTA
CTCAACCAAGTCATTCTGAGAATAGTGTATGCGGCGACCGAGTTGCTCTTGCCCGGCGTCAATACGGGAT
AATACCGCGCCACATAGCAGAACTTTAAAAGTGCTCATCATTGGAAAACGTTCTTCGGGGCGAAAACTCT
CAAGGATCTTACCGCTGTTGAGATCCAGTTCGATGTAACCCACTCGTGCACCCAACTGATCTTCAGCATC
TTTTACTTTCACCAGCGTTTCTGGGTGAGCAAAAACAGGAAGGCAAAATGCCGCAAAAAAGGGAATAAGG
GCGACACGGAAATGTTGAATACTCATACTCTTCCTTTTTCAATATTATTGAAGCATTTATCAGGGTTATT
GTCTCATGAGCGGATACATATTTGAATGTAGCTCCGAATTTCTCGAGGGCTTGTCGACGACGGCGGTCTC
CGTCGTCAGGATCATGAATTCGACCCGCCTGCCACCATGACCGAGTACAAGCCCACGGTGCGCCTCGCCA
CCCGCGACGACGTCCCCCGGGCCGTACGCACCCTCGCCGCCGCGTTCGCCGACTACCCCGCCACGCGCCA
CACCGTCGACCCGGACCGCCACATCGAGCGGGTCACCGAGCTGCAAGAACTCTTCCTCACGCGCGTCGGG
CTCGACATCGGCAAGGTGTGGGTCGCGGACGACGGCGCCGCGGTGGCGGTCTGGACCACGCCGGAGAGCG
TCGAAGCGGGGGCGGTGTTCGCCGAGATCGGCCCGCGCATGGCCGAGTTGAGCGGTTCCCGGCTGGCCGC
GCAGCAACAGATGGAAGGCCTCCTGGCGCCGCACCGGCCCAAGGAGCCCGCGTGGTTCCTGGCCACCGTC
GGCGTCTCGCCCGACCACCAGGGCAAGGGTCTGGGCAGCGCCGTCGTGCTCCCCGGAGTGGAGGCGGCCG
AGCGCGCCGGGGTGCCCGCCTTCCTGGAGACATCCGCGCCCCGCAACCTCCCCTTCTACGAGCGGCTCGG
CTTCACCGTCACCGCCGACGTCGAGGTGCCCGAAGGACCGCGCACCTGGTGCATGACCCGCAAGCCCGGT
GCCTGATACGCGTGAATTCACTCCTCAGGTGCAGGCTGCCTATCAGAAGGTGGTGGCTGGTGTGGCCAAT
GCCCTGGCTCACAAATACCACTGAGATCTTTTTCCCTCTGCCAAAAATTATGGGGACATCATGAAGCCCC
TTGAGCATCTGACTTCTGGCTAATAAAGGAAATTTATTTTCATTGCAATAGTGTGTTGGAATTTTTTGTG
TCTCTCACTCGGAAGGACATATGGGAGGGCAAATCATTTAAAACATCAGAATGAGTATTTGGTTTAGAGT
TTGGCAACATATGCCCATATGCTGGCTGCCATGAACAAAGGTTGGCTATAAAGAGGTCATCAGTATATGA
AACAGCCCCCTGCTGTCCATTCCTTATTCCATAGAAAAGCCTTGACTTGAGGTTAGATTTTTTTTATATT
TTGTTTTGTGTTATTTTTTTCTTTAACATCCCTAAAATTTTCCTTACATGTTTTACTAGCCAGATTTTTC
CTCCTCTCCTGACTACTCCCAGTCATAGCTGTCCCTCTTCTCTTATGGAGATCCCTCGACCTGCAGCCCA
AGCTTGAATTCTCTAGAATTACCCTGTTATCCCTATGCTTGGTTTACCGAGCTCTTATTGGTTTTCAAAC
TTCATTGACTGTGCCCAACGCGCCTGGGAGCTCACGGGGACAGCCCCCCCCCAAAGCCCCCAGGGATGTA
ATTACGTCCCTCCCCCGCTAGGGGGCAGCAGCGAGCCGCCCGGGGCTCCGCTCCGGTCCGGCGCTCCCCC
CGCATCCCCGAGCCGGCAGCGTGCGGGGACAGCCCGGGCACGGGGAAGGTGGCACGGGATCGCTTTCCTC
TGAACGCTTCTCGCTGCTCTTTGAGCCTGCAGACACCTGGGGGGATACGGGGAAAAAGCTAGGCTGAAAG
ACCGGTTCTTAGAATGACACGCGCCTGGGAGCTCACGGGGACAGCCCCCCCCCAAAGCCCCCAGGGATGT
AATTACGTCCCTCCCCCGCTAGGGGGCAGCAGCGAGCCGCCCGGGGCTCCGCTCCGGTCCGGCGCTCCCC
CCGCATCCCCGAGCCGGCAGCGTGCGGGGACAGCCCGGGCACGGGGAAGGTGGCACGGGATCGCTTTCCT
CTGAACGCTTCTCGCTGCTCTTTGAGCCTGCAGACACCTGGGGGGATACGGGGAAAAAGCTAACTTCTGA
GACGACAACTTTGTATAGAAAAGTTGGCTCCGAATTCGCCCTTGACAGCAGAGATCCAGTTTGGTTAATT
AATTGGCTCCGGTGCCCGTCAGTGGGCAGAGCGCACATCGCCCACAGTCCCCGAGAAGTTGTGGGGAGGG
GTCGGCAATTGAACCGGTGCCTAGAGAAGGTGGCGCGGGGTAAACTGGGAAAGTGATGTCGTGTACTGGC
TCCGCCTTTTTCCCGAGGGTGGGGGAGAACCGTATATAAGTGCAGTAGTCGCCGTGAACGTTCTTTTTCG
CAACGGGTTTGCCGCCAGAACACAGGTAAGTGCCGTGTGTGGTTCCCGCGGGCCTGGCCTCTTTACGGGT
TATGGCCCTTGCGTGCCTTGAATTACTTCCACCTGGCTGCAGTACGTGATTCTTGATCCCGAGCTTCGGG
TTGGAAGTGGGTGGGAGAGTTCGAGGCCTTGCGCTTAAGGAGCCCCTTCGCCTCGTGCTTGAGTTGAGGC
CTGGCCTGGGCGCTGGGGCCGCCGCGTGCGAATCTGGTGGCACCTTCGCGCCTGTCTCGCTGCTTTCGAT
AAGTCTCTAGCCATTTAAAATTTTTGATGACCTGCTGCGACGCTTTTTTTCTGGCAAGATAGTCTTGTAA
ATGCGGGCCAAGATCTGCACACTGGTATTTCGGTTTTTGGGGCCGCGGGCGGCGACGGGGCCCGTGCGTC
CCAGCGCACATGTTCGGCGAGGCGGGGCCTGCGAGCGCGGCCACCGAGAATCGGACGGGGGTAGTCTCAA
GCTGGCCGGCCTGCTCTGGTGCCTGGCCTCGCGCCGCCGTGTATCGCCCCGCCCTGGGCGGCAAGGCTGG
CCCGGTCGGCACCAGTTGCGTGAGCGGAAAGATGGCCGCTTCCCGGCCCTGCTGCAGGGAGCTCAAAATG
GAGGACGCGGCGCTCGGGAGAGCGGGCGGGTGAGTCACCCACACAAAGGAAAAGGGCCTTTCCGTCCTCA
GCCGTCGCTTCATGTGACTCCACGGAGTACCGGGCGCCGTCCAGGCACCTCGATTAGTTCTCGAGCTTTT
GGAGTACGTCGTCTTTAGGTTGGGGGGAGGGGTTTTATGCGATGGAGTTTCCCCACACTGAGTGGGTGGA
GACTGAAGTTAGGCCAGCTTGGCACTTGATGTAATTCTCCTTGGAATTTGCCCTTTTTGAGTTTGGATCT
TGGTTCATTCTCAAGCCTCAGACAGTGGTTCAAAGTTTTTTTCTTCCATTTCAGGTGTCGTGAGAAGGGC
GAATTCGACCCAAGTTTGTACAAAAAAGCAGGCTGGATCCAGGTGCCACCATGGTGAGCGAGCTGATTAA
GGAGAACATGCACATGAAGCTGTACATGGAGGGCACCGTGAACAACCACCACTTCAAGTGCACATCCGAG
GGCGAAGGCAAGCCCTACGAGGGCACCCAGACCATGAGAATCAAGGCGGTCGAGGGCGGCCCTCTCCCCT
TCGCCTTCGACATCCTGGCTACCAGCTTCATGTACGGCAGCAAAACCTTCATCAACCACACCCAGGGCAT
CCCCGACTTCTTTAAGCAGTCCTTCCCCGAGGGCTTCACATGGGAGAGAGTCACCACATACGAAGATGGG
GGCGTGCTGACCGCTACCCAGGACACCAGCCTCCAGGACGGCTGCCTCATCTACAACGTCAAGATCAGAG
GGGTGAACTTCCCATCCAACGGCCCTGTGATGCAGAAGAAAACACTCGGCTGGGAGGCCTCCACCGAGAC
ACTGTACCCCGCTGACGGCGGCCTGGAAGGCAGAGCCGACATGGCCCTGAAGCTCGTGGGCGGGGGCCAC
CTGATCTGCAACCTTAAGACCACATACAGATCCAAGAAACCCGCTAAGAACCTCAAGATGCCCGGCGTCT
ACTATGTGGACAGGAGACTGGAAAGAATCAAGGAGGCCGACAAAGAGACATACGTCGAGCAGCACGAGGT
GGCTGTGGCCAGATACTGCGACCTCCCTAGCAAACTGGGGCACAAACTTAATTGAGAATTCTACCACCCA
GCTTTCTTGTACAAAGTGGTACGTCTCAAGACCAGAGGTCTCTGCTTCCAAAATGTCTACTCCAAAAGGC
TACAATCATCTACTCCAAAAGGCTACAATCATCTACTCCAAAAGGCTACAATCATCTACTCCAAAAGGCT
ACAATCACAACCAGAAGAGACCTGTGCTTCACTCCTCAGGTGCAGGCTGCCTATCAGAAGGTGGTGGCTG
GTGTGGCCAATGCCCTGGCTCACAAATACCACTGAGATCTTTTTCCCTCTGCCAAAAATTATGGGGACAT
CATGAAGCCCCTTGAGCATCTGACTTCTGGCTAATAAAGGAAATTTATTTTCATTGCAATAGTGTGTTGG
AATTTTTTGTGTCTCTCACTCGGAAGGACATATGGGAGGGCAAATCATTTAAAACATCAGAATGAGTATT
TGGTTTAGAGTTTGGCAACATATGCCCATATGCTGGCTGCCATGAACAAAGGTTGGCTATAAAGAGGTCA
TCAGTATATGAAACAGCCCCCTGCTGTCCATTCCTTATTCCATAGAAAAGCCTTGACTTGAGGTTAGATT
TTTTTTATATTTTGTTTTGTGTTATTTTTTTCTTTAACATCCCTAAAATTTTCCTTACATGTTTTACTAG
CCAGATTTTTCCTCCTCTCCTGACTACTCCCAGTCATAGCTGTCCCTCTTCTCTTATGGAGATCCCGAGC
GGTGCGTTTTTATGCTTGTAGTATTGTATAATGTTTTTAAGATCCAAGCTTCTGACCTCTTCTCTTCCTC
CCACAGGGCCTCGAGACAATTGCATCGATGGTACCAGTGAAAGTCTGCAATGAATTCGAGTTGGCGCGCC
TGTCATTCTAAATCTCTCTTTCAGCCTAAAGCTTTTTCCCCGTATCCCCCCAGGTGTCTGCAGGCTCAAA
GAGCAGCGAGAAGCGTTCAGAGGAAAGCGATCCCGTGCCACCTTCCCCGTGCCCGGGCTGTCCCCGCACG
CTGCCGGCTCGGGGATGCGGGGGGAGCGCCGGACCGGAGCGGAGCCCCGGGCGGCTCGCTGCTGCCCCCT
AGCGGGGGAGGGACGTAATTACATCCCTGGGGGCTTTGGGAGGGGGCTGTCCCCGTGAGCTCCCAGGCGC
GCCTGTCATTCTAAATCTCTCTTTCAGCCTAAAGCTTTTTCCCCGTATCCCCCCAGGTGTCTGCAGGCTC
AAAGAGCAGCGAGAAGCGTTCAGAGGAAAGCGATCCCGTGCCACCTTCCCCGTGCCCGGGCTGTCCCCGC
ACGCTGCCGGCTCGGGGATGCGGGGGGAGCGCCGGACCGGAGCGGAGCCCCGGGCGGCTCGCTGCTGCCC
CCTAGCGGGGGAGGGACGTAATTACATCCCTGGGGGCTTTGGGGGGGGGCTGTCCCCGTGAGCTCCCAGG
CGCGCCAACTCGGTACCGTATCGATGTCGACGTTAACGCTAGTGATATCAACTTTGTATAGAAAAGTTGG
CTCCGAATTCGCCCTTGACAGCAGAGATCCAGTTTGGTTAATTAATTGGCTCCGGTGCCCGTCAGTGGGC
AGAGCGCACATCGCCCACAGTCCCCGAGAAGTTGTGGGGAGGGGTCGGCAATTGAACCGGTGCCTAGAGA
AGGTGGCGCGGGGTAAACTGGGAAAGTGATGTCGTGTACTGGCTCCGCCTTTTTCCCGAGGGTGGGGGAG
AACCGTATATAAGTGCAGTAGTCGCCGTGAACGTTCTTTTTCGCAACGGGTTTGCCGCCAGAACACAGGT
AAGTGCCGTGTGTGGTTCCCGCGGGCCTGGCCTCTTTACGGGTTATGGCCCTTGCGTGCCTTGAATTACT
TCCACCTGGCTGCAGTACGTGATTCTTGATCCCGAGCTTCGGGTTGGAAGTGGGTGGGAGAGTTCGAGGC
CTTGCGCTTAAGGAGCCCCTTCGCCTCGTGCTTGAGTTGAGGCCTGGCCTGGGCGCTGGGGCCGCCGCGT
GCGAATCTGGTGGCACCTTCGCGCCTGTCTCGCTGCTTTCGATAAGTCTCTAGCCATTTAAAATTTTTGA
TGACCTGCTGCGACGCTTTTTTTCTGGCAAGATAGTCTTGTAAATGCGGGCCAAGATCTGCACACTGGTA
TTTCGGTTTTTGGGGCCGCGGGCGGCGACGGGGCCCGTGCGTCCCAGCGCACATGTTCGGCGAGGCGGGG
CCTGCGAGCGCGGCCACCGAGAATCGGACGGGGGTAGTCTCAAGCTGGCCGGCCTGCTCTGGTGCCTGGC
CTCGCGCCGCCGTGTATCGCCCCGCCCTGGGCGGCAAGGCTGGCCCGGTCGGCACCAGTTGCGTGAGCGG
AAAGATGGCCGCTTCCCGGCCCTGCTGCAGGGAGCTCAAAATGGAGGACGCGGCGCTCGGGAGAGCGGGC
GGGTGAGTCACCCACACAAAGGAAAAGGGCCTTTCCGTCCTCAGCCGTCGCTTCATGTGACTCCACGGAG
TACCGGGCGCCGTCCAGGCACCTCGATTAGTTCTCGAGCTTTTGGAGTACGTCGTCTTTAGGTTGGGGGG
AGGGGTTTTATGCGATGGAGTTTCCCCACACTGAGTGGGTGGAGACTGAAGTTAGGCCAGCTTGGCACTT
GATGTAATTCTCCTTGGAATTTGCCCTTTTTGAGTTTGGATCTTGGTTCATTCTCAAGCCTCAGACAGTG
GTTCAAAGTTTTTTTCTTCCATTTCAGGTGTCGTGAGAAGGGCGAATTCGACCCAAGTTTGTACAAAAAA
GCAGGCTCGCCACCATGGTGAGCAAGGGCGAGGAGCTGTTCACCGGGGTGGTGCCCATCCTGGTCGAGCT
GGACGGCGACGTAAACGGCCACAAGTTCAGCGTGAGGGGCGAGGGCGAGGGCGATGCCACCAACGGCAAG
CTGACCCTGAAGTTCATCTGCACCACCGGCAAGCTGCCCGTGCCCTGGCCCACCCTCGTGACCACCCTGA
GCCACGGCGTGCAGTGCTTCGCCCGCTACCCCGACCACATGAAGCAGCACGACTTCTTCAAGTCCGCCAT
GCCCGAAGGCTACGTCCAGGAGCGCACCATCTTCTTCAAGGACGACGGCACCTACAAGACCCGCGCCGAG
GTGAAGTTCGAGGGCGACACCCTAGTGAACCGCATCGAGCTGAAGGGCGTCGACTTCAAGGAGGACGGCA
ACATCCTGGGGCACAAGCTGGAGTACAACTTCAACAGCCACAACATCTATATCATGGCCGTCAAGCAGAA
GAACGGCATCAAGGTGAACTTCAAGATCCGCCACAACGTGGAGGACGGCAGCGTGCAGCTCGCCGACCAC
TACCAGCAGAACACCCCCATCGGCGACGGCCCCGTGCTGCTGCCCGACAGCCACTACCTGAGCACCCAGT
CCGTGCTGAGCAAAGACCCCAACGAGAAGCGCGATCACATGGTCCTGCTGGAGTTCCGCACCGCCGCCGG
GATCACTCTCGGCATGGACGAGCTGTACAAGTAATACCACCCAGCTTTCTTGTACAAAGTGGTACGCGTG
AATTCACTCCTCAGGTGCAGGCTGCCTATCAGAAGGTGGTGGCTGGTGTGGCCAATGCCCTGGCTCACAA
ATACCACTGAGATCTTTTTCCCTCTGCCAAAAATTATGGGGACATCATGAAGCCCCTTGAGCATCTGACT
TCTGGCTAATAAAGGAAATTTATTTTCATTGCAATAGTGTGTTGGAATTTTTTGTGTCTCTCACTCGGAA
GGACATATGGGAGGGCAAATCATTTAAAACATCAGAATGAGTATTTGGTTTAGAGTTTGGCAACATATGC
CCATATGCTGGCTGCCATGAACAAAGGTTGGCTATAAAGAGGTCATCAGTATATGAAACAGCCCCCTGCT
GTCCATTCCTTATTCCATAGAAAAGCCTTGACTTGAGGTTAGATTTTTTTTATATTTTGTTTTGTGTTAT
TTTTTTCTTTAACATCCCTAAAATTTTCCTTACATGTTTTACTAGCCAGATTTTTCCTCCTCTCCTGACT
ACTCCCAGTCATAGCTGTCCCTCTTCTCTTATGGAGATCCCTCGACCTGCAGCCCAAGCTTGGCGTAATC
ATGGTCATAGCTGTTTCCTGTGTGAAATTGTTATCCGCTCACAATTCCACACAACATACGAGCCGGAAGC
ATAAAGTGTAAAGCCTGGGGTGCCTAATGAGTGAGCTAACTCACATTAATTGCGTTGCGCTCACTGCCCG
CTTTCCAGTCGGGAAACCTGTCGTGCCAGCGGATCGACAGTACTAAGCTTGGTCTAATACCCAATCTCTC
GTCTTATCCAGATGTTTTATACGCCTCTGGCCCGTGTCTCAAAATCTCTGATGTTACATTGCACAAGATA
AAATAATATCATCATGAACAATAAAACTGTCTGCTTACATAAACAGTAATACAAGGGGTGTTATGAGCCA
TATTCAACGGGAAACGTCGAGGCCGCGATTAAATTCCAACATGGATGCTGATTTATATGGGTATAAATGG
GCTCGCGATAATGTCGGGCAATCAGGTGCGACAATCTATCGCTTGTATGGGAAGCCCGATGCGCCAGAGT
TGTTTCTGAAACATGGCAAAGGTAGCGTTGCCAATGATGTTACAGATGAGATGGTCAGACTAAACTGGCT
GACGGAATTTATGCCTCTTCCGACCATCAAGCATTTTATCCGTACTCCTGATGATGCATGGTTACTCACC
ACTGCGATCCCCGGAAAAACAGCATTCCAGGTATTAGAAGAATATCCTGATTCAGGTGAAAATATTGTTG
ATGCGCTGGCAGTGTTCCTGCGCCGGTTGCATTCGATTCCTGTTTGTAATTGTCCTTTTAACAGCGATCG
CGTATTTCGTCTCGCTCAGGCGCAATCACGAATGAATAACGGTTTGGTTGATGCGAGTGATTTTGATGAC
GAGCGTAATGGCTGGCCTGTTGAACAAGTCTGGAAAGAAATGCATAAACTTTTGCCATTCTCACCGGATT
CAGTCGTCACTCATGGTGATTTCTCACTTGATAACCTTATTTTTGACGAGGGGAAATTAATAGGTTGTAT
TGATGTTGGACGAGTCGGAATCGCAGACCGATACCAGGATCTTGCCATCCTATGGAACTGCCTCGGTGAG
TTTTCTCCTTCATTACAGAAACGGCTTTTTCAAAAATATGGTATTGATAATCCTGATATGAATAAATTGC
AGTTTCATTTGATGCTCGATGAGTTTTTCTAATCAGAATTGGTTAATTGGTTGTAACACTGGCAGAGCAT
TACGCTGACTTGACGGGACGGCGCAAGCTCATGACCAAAATCCCTTAACGTGAGTTACGCGTCGTTCCAC
TGAGCGTCAGAGGTATCACTAGTATTACAGAGGTAAGTTATAACAGTCGCCTAACCC
Features (pLannotate 1.2.2; 28 found; start..end, strand, type, name):
     87..675     -  rep_origin     ori: high-copy-number ColE1/pMB1/pBR322/pUC origin of replication
    846..1706    -  CDS            AmpR: β-lactamase; bla; confers resistance to ampicillin, carbenicillin, and related antibiotics
   1707..1778    -  promoter       AmpR promoter: bla
   1857..2456    +  CDS            PuroR: puromycin N-acetyltransferase; pac from Streptomyces alboniger; confers resistance to puromycin
   2461..2541    +  CDS            HBB (fragment): HBB_PONPY - Experimental evidence at transcript level: Swiss-Prot protein existence level 2. Involved in oxygen transport from the lung to the various peripheral tissues. From Pongo pygmaeus (Bornean orangutan).
   2612..2667    +  polyA_signal   β-globin poly(A) signal: rabbit β-globin polyadenylation signal (Gil and Proudfoot, 1987)
   3646..3666    +  protein_bind   attB4: mutant version of attB; core recombination site for the Gateway® BP reaction BP Clonase™
   3734..3945    +  promoter       EF-1α core promoter: core promoter for human elongation factor EF-1α
   3946..4884    +  intron         EF-1α intron A: intron upstream of the start codon of human EF-1α
   4911..4931    +  protein_bind   attB1: mutant version of attB; core recombination site for the Gateway® BP reaction BP Clonase™
   4951..5646    +  CDS            mKate2: mKate2 is a basic (constitutively fluorescent) red fluorescent protein published in 2009, derived from Entacmaea quadricolor. It is reported to be a rapidly-maturing monomer with moderate acid sensitivity.
   5666..5690    -  protein_bind   attB2: mutant version of attB; recombination site for the Gateway® BP reaction BP Clonase™
   5838..5912    +  CDS            HBB (fragment): HBB_PONPY - Experimental evidence at transcript level: Swiss-Prot protein existence level 2. Involved in oxygen transport from the lung to the various peripheral tissues. From Pongo pygmaeus (Bornean orangutan).
   5983..6038    +  polyA_signal   β-globin poly(A) signal: rabbit β-globin polyadenylation signal (Gil and Proudfoot, 1987)
   6422..6447    +  misc_feature   SA: splice acceptor site
   7119..7139    +  protein_bind   attB4: mutant version of attB; core recombination site for the Gateway® BP reaction BP Clonase™
   7207..7418    +  promoter       EF-1α core promoter: core promoter for human elongation factor EF-1α
   7419..8357    +  intron         EF-1α intron A: intron upstream of the start codon of human EF-1α
   8384..8404    +  protein_bind   attB1: mutant version of attB; core recombination site for the Gateway® BP reaction BP Clonase™
   8415..9131    +  CDS            EBFP2: EBFP2 is a basic (constitutively fluorescent) blue fluorescent protein published in 2007, derived from Aequorea victoria. It is reported to be a rapidly-maturing monomer with moderate acid sensitivity.
   9139..9163    -  protein_bind   attB2: mutant version of attB; recombination site for the Gateway® BP reaction BP Clonase™
   9167..9247    +  CDS            HBB (fragment): HBB_PONPY - Experimental evidence at transcript level: Swiss-Prot protein existence level 2. Involved in oxygen transport from the lung to the various peripheral tissues. From Pongo pygmaeus (Bornean orangutan).
   9318..9373    +  polyA_signal   β-globin poly(A) signal: rabbit β-globin polyadenylation signal (Gil and Proudfoot, 1987)
   9756..9778    -  protein_bind   lac operator (fragment): The lac repressor binds to the lac operator to inhibit transcription in E. coli. This inhibition can be relieved by adding lactose or isopropyl-β-D-thiogalactopyranoside (IPTG). lac repressor encoded by lacI
   9782..9812    -  promoter       lac promoter: promoter for the E. coli lac operon
   9827..9848    -  protein_bind   CAP binding site: CAP binding activates transcription in the presence of cAMP. E. coli catabolite activator protein
   9861..9900    -  CDS            lacI (fragment): lac repressor; lacI; The lac repressor binds to the lac operator to inhibit transcription in E. coli. This inhibition can be relieved by adding lactose or isopropyl-β-D-thiogalactopyranoside (IPTG).
  10073..10882   +  CDS            KanR: aminoglycoside phosphotransferase; aph(3')-Ia; confers resistance to kanamycin in bacteria or G418 (Geneticin®) in eukaryotes
