[The description below was written by a language model from this plasmid's Addgene catalogue record and pLannotate feature annotations shown in this document.]
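Description:
LSB-hsa-miR-508-3p is a mammalian expression and synthetic-biology plasmid of about 11 kb, built on the "Low Sensor Backbone" (LSB) and designed to report the activity of the human microRNA miR-508-3p by fluorescence. It is propagated in E. coli from a high-copy ColE1/pUC-type origin and carries both ampicillin (β-lactamase) and kanamycin (aminoglycoside phosphotransferase) resistance genes, with dual selection listed. Remnants of a lac promoter/operator region are also annotated in the backbone.

The payload consists of two parallel transcription units with the same architecture. Each has a human EF-1α core promoter with its intron A, a fluorescent protein coding sequence flanked by Gateway attB scars (attB4, attB1, attB2), and a β-globin-derived 3′ region ending in the rabbit β-globin polyadenylation signal. The first unit expresses the red protein mKate2, and according to the record the miR-508-3p target sequence sits in its 3′ UTR, although the target itself is not annotated as a feature. The second unit expresses the blue protein EBFP2 without the target and acts as an internal reference for delivery and expression. When miR-508-3p is active in a transfected cell, the mKate2 transcript is repressed, so the drop in mKate2 relative to EBFP2 gives a ratiometric measure of miRNA activity.

A puromycin N-acetyltransferase gene with its own β-globin polyadenylation signal allows puromycin selection in mammalian cells, but no promoter for it is annotated. The depositor warns that the repeated poly(A) elements make the plasmid inherently unstable. They also note small discrepancies between the deposited sequence and the physical plasmid, including short insertions flanking the puromycin coding region that do not impair selection.
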