Addgene plasmid #103587: LSB-hsa-miR-508-3p
Purpose: Used to sense miRNA activity using fluorescence based tools. hsa-miR-508-3p target in 3' UTR of of mKate. miRNA activity can be measured by the repression of mKate2 relative to EBFP2 fluorescent proteins . Plasmid is inherently unstable; please see Depositor Comments
Depositing lab: Ron Weiss. Depositing organization: Massachusetts Institute of Technology. Publication: A mixed antagonistic/synergistic miRNA repression model enables accurate predictions of multi-input miRNA sensor activity. Gam JJ, Babb J, Weiss R. Nat Commun. 2018 Jun 22;9(1):2430. doi: 10.1038/s41467-018-04575-0. PubMed 29934631.
Backbone
  Vector backbone: Low Sensor Backbone (LSB)
  Vector type: Mammalian Expression, Synthetic Biology
Growth in bacteria
  Bacterial resistance: Ampicillin and Kanamycin, 100 & 50 μg/mL
  Growth temperature: 30°C
  Growth strain: NEB Stable
  Copy number: High Copy
Gene/Insert
  Gene/Insert name: hsa-miR-508-3p target
  Species: H. sapiens (human)
  Entrez Gene: MIR508 (a.k.a. MIRN508, hsa-mir-508)
  Promoter: EF-1a
  Cloning method: Gibson Cloning
Terms and licenses: Academic/Nonprofit Terms; Industry Terms: Not Available to Industry
Depositor comments: Please note that this plasmid is inherently unstable due to a repeating poly A element. We recommend performing a diagnostic digest on multiple colonies upon receipt. The depositors would like to note the presence of several discrepancies between the depositor sequence and physical plasmid sequence. In particular, the sequences upstream and downstream of the puromycin coding region have 10 bp insertions which do not affect the ability to perform puromycin selection. The sequences for those regions within the physical plasmids are as follows: Upstream of Puro: GAATTCGACCGCCTGTCTCAAGGTGCCACC; Downstream of Puro: GCTTTGAGACTACGCGTGAATTCACTCCTC. Please contact if you are interested in this plasmid prior to placing an order.
How to cite: LSB-hsa-miR-508-3p was a gift from Ron Weiss (Addgene plasmid # 103587 ; http://n2t.net/addgene:103587 ; RRID:Addgene_103587)
