>Addgene plasmid #103587 | LSB-hsa-miR-508-3p | depositor partial sequence | sequence record 196223 | hsa-miR-508-3p target
TCTACTCCAAAAGGCTACAATCA
